Addgene plasmid #111500: pCS6-YFP-SMASh(AI)
Purpose: Expresses Venus YFP with a C-terminal SMASh(AI) tag fusion in mammalian cells. [AI = asunaprevir inhibited].
Depositing lab: Michael Lin. Depositing organization: Stanford University. Publication: StaPLs: versatile genetically encoded modules for engineering drug-inducible proteins. Jacobs CL, Badiee RK, Lin MZ. Nat Methods. 2018 Jul;15(7):523-526. doi: 10.1038/s41592-018-0041-z. Epub 2018 Jul 2. PubMed 29967496.
Backbone
  Vector backbone: pCMV-SPORT6
  Backbone manufacturer: Invitrogen
  Total vector size (bp): 8340
  Vector type: Mammalian Expression
Growth in bacteria
  Bacterial resistance: Ampicillin, 100 μg/mL
  Growth temperature: 37°C
  Growth strain: DH5alpha
  Copy number: Unknown
Gene/Insert
  Gene/Insert name: YFP-SMASh(AI)
  Species: Aequorea victoria, Hepatitis C Virus (HCV) genotype 1a
  Insert size (bp): 1758
  Mutation: The HCV NS3 protease carries V36M, T54A, and S122G mutations.
  GenBank ID: NC_004102
  Promoter: CMV
  Tag / fusion protein: SMASh tag (C terminal on insert); HA epitope tag (C terminal on insert)
  Cloning method: Gibson Cloning
  Sequencing primers: 5′ ATTTAGGTGACACTATAG; 3′ CCTAGTTGGCAAAAGCCACA
Resource information
  A portion of this plasmid was derived from a plasmid made by: the Michael Lin lab [SMASh tag, Ref. 1], and the Atsushi Miyawaki lab [Venus YFP, Ref. 2].
Terms and licenses: Academic/Nonprofit Terms; Industry Terms: Not Available to Industry
Depositor comments: [Ref. 1] CHUNG H.K., JACOBS C.L., HUO Y., YANG J., KRUMM S.A., PLEMPER R.K., TSIEN R.Y. & LIN M.Z. 2015. Tunable and reversible drug control of protein production via a self-excising degron. Nat Chem Biol 11: 713-720. [Ref. 2] NAGAI T., IBATA K., PARK E.S., KUBOTA M., MIKOSHIBA K. & MIYAWAKI A. 2002. A variant of yellow fluorescent protein with fast and efficient maturation for cell-biological applications. Nat Biotechnol 20: 87-90.
How to cite: pCS6-YFP-SMASh(AI) was a gift from Michael Lin (Addgene plasmid # 111500 ; http://n2t.net/addgene:111500 ; RRID:Addgene_111500)
