[The description below was written by a language model from this plasmid's Addgene catalogue record and pLannotate feature annotations shown in this document.]
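Description:
pCS6-YFP-SMASh(AI) is a mammalian expression plasmid of about 8.3 kb built on the pCMV-SPORT6 backbone. It is propagated in E. coli through a high-copy ColE1/pUC-type origin with ampicillin selection (β-lactamase). It also carries an f1 phage origin, a single loxP site and short lacZα/lacI remnants inherited from the backbone. The expression cassette is driven by the human cytomegalovirus immediate-early enhancer and promoter and ends in SV40 small-t/large-T intron fragments and an SV40 polyadenylation signal. Backbone SP6 and T7 phage promoters and Gateway attB1/attB2 sites flank the cloning region.

The insert, assembled by Gibson cloning, encodes Venus, a fast-maturing yellow fluorescent protein derived from Aequorea victoria, fused at its C-terminus to a SMASh tag and an HA epitope. SMASh is a self-excising degron based on the hepatitis C virus genotype 1a NS3 protease. Normally the protease cleaves the tag off the newly made protein, leaving it stable. When a protease inhibitor is present, the tag stays attached and directs the fusion to degradation. In this "AI" version, NS3 carries V36M, T54A and S122G mutations and is designated asunaprevir-inhibited. The record does not spell out how these mutations affect sensitivity to other drugs. The automated annotation detects Venus and an HCV polyprotein fragment just downstream. Its short T7-tag and FLAG hits are only partial matches, probably linker sequence. Roughly 2.5 kb between the HCV fragment and attB2 is unannotated, and the stated 1,758 bp insert does not account for it. The construct serves as a fluorescent reporter for drug-controlled shutoff of protein production in mammalian cells.
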