Features (pLannotate 1.2.2; 25 found; start..end, strand, type, name):
     14..81      +  CDS            lacZα (fragment): LacZα fragment of β-galactosidase; lacZ fragment
     86..540     +  rep_origin     f1 ori (sequence partly withheld): f1 bacteriophage origin of replication; arrow indicates direction of (+) strand synthesis
    566..622     +  promoter       AmpR promoter (fragment): bla
    775..826     +  promoter       AmpR promoter (fragment): bla
    827..1687    +  CDS            AmpR: β-lactamase; bla; confers resistance to ampicillin, carbenicillin, and related antibiotics
   1789..1822    -  protein_bind   loxP: Cre-mediated recombination occurs in the 8-bp core sequence (GCATACAT). Cre recombinase
   1900..2488    +  rep_origin     ori: high-copy-number ColE1/pMB1/pBR322/pUC origin of replication
   2671..2724    +  CDS            lacI (fragment): lac repressor; lacI; The lac repressor binds to the lac operator to inhibit transcription in E. coli. This inhibition can be relieved by adding lactose or isopropyl-β-D-thiogalactopyranoside (IPTG).
   2740..2837    -  promoter       AmpR promoter: bla
   2947..3250    +  enhancer       CMV enhancer: human cytomegalovirus immediate early enhancer
   3251..3454    +  promoter       CMV promoter: human cytomegalovirus (CMV) immediate early promoter
   3607..3625    +  promoter       SP6 promoter: promoter for bacteriophage SP6 RNA polymerase
   3626..3650    +  protein_bind   attB1: mutant version of attB; recombination site for the Gateway® BP reaction BP Clonase™
   3675..4391    +  CDS            Venus: Venus is a basic (constitutively fluorescent) yellow fluorescent protein published in 2002, derived from Aequorea victoria. It is reported to be a rapidly-maturing weak dimer with moderate acid sensitivity.
   4401..4432    +  CDS            T7 tag (gene 10 leader) (fragment): leader peptide from bacteriophage T7 gene 10 promotes efficient translation in E. coli
   4515..4539    +  CDS            3xFLAG (fragment): three tandem FLAG® epitope tags
   4575..5153    +  CDS            POLG_HCV77 (fragment): Experimental evidence at protein level: Swiss-Prot protein existence level 1. [RNA-directed RNA polymerase]: RNA-dependent RNA polymerase that performs primer-template recognition and RNA synthesis during viral replication. From Hepatitis C virus genotype 1a (isolate H77) (HCV).
   7687..7711    -  protein_bind   attB2: mutant version of attB; recombination site for the Gateway® BP reaction BP Clonase™
   7713..7731    -  promoter       T7 promoter: promoter for bacteriophage T7 RNA polymerase
   7741..7778    +  CDS            lacZα (fragment): LacZα fragment of β-galactosidase; lacZ fragment
   7790..7904    +  intron         large T intron (fragment): SV40 (simian virus 40) large T antigen intron
   7978..8003    +  intron         small t intron (fragment): SV40 (simian virus 40) small t antigen intron
   8003..8140    +  CDS            large T antigen (fragment): large T antigen from SV40 (simian virus 40)
   8163..8297    +  polyA_signal   SV40 poly(A) signal: SV40 polyadenylation signal
   8302..14      -  CDS            lacI (fragment) (across the origin): lac repressor; lacI; The lac repressor binds to the lac operator to inhibit transcription in E. coli. This inhibition can be relieved by adding lactose or isopropyl-β-D-thiogalactopyranoside (IPTG).
>Addgene plasmid #111500 | pCS6-YFP-SMASh(AI) | addgene full sequence | sequence record 214262 | Addgene NGS Result
GGTTTGCGTATTGGCTGGCGTAATAGCGAAGAGGCCCGCACCGATCGCCCTTCCCAACAGTTGCGCAGCC
TGAATGGCGAATGGG
[124 nt withheld, positions 86-209]
C
[91 nt withheld, positions 211-301]
A
[49 nt withheld, positions 303-351]
CCTTTGACGTTGGAGTCCACGTTCTT
[37 nt withheld, positions 378-414]
ACCCTATCTCGGTCTATTCTTTTGATTTATAAGGGATTTTGCCGATTTCGGCCTATTGGTTAAAAAATGA
GCTGATTTAACAAAAATTTAACGCGAATTTTAACAAAATATTAACGCTTACAATTTAGGTGGCACTTTTC
GGGGAAATGTGCGCGGAACCCCTATTTGTTTATTTTTCTAAATACATTCAAATATGTATCCGCTCATGCC
AGGTCTTGGACTGGTGAGAACGGCTTGCTCGGCAGCTTCGATGTGTGCTGGAGGGAGAATAAAGGTCTAA
GATGTGCGATAGAGGGAAGTCGCATTGAATTATGTGCTGTGTAGGGATCGCTGGTATCAAATATGTGTGC
CCACCCCTGGCATGAGACAATAACCCTGATAAATGCTTCAATAATATTGAAAAAGGAAGAGTATGAGTAT
TCAACATTTCCGTGTCGCCCTTATTCCCTTTTTTGCGGCATTTTGCCTTCCTGTTTTTGCTCACCCAGAA
ACGCTGGTGAAAGTAAAAGATGCTGAAGATCAGTTGGGTGCACGAGTGGGTTACATCGAACTGGATCTCA
ACAGCGGTAAGATCCTTGAGAGTTTTCGCCCCGAAGAACGTTTTCCAATGATGAGCACTTTTAAAGTTCT
GCTATGTGGCGCGGTATTATCCCGTATTGACGCCGGGCAAGAGCAACTCGGTCGCCGCATACACTATTCT
CAGAATGACTTGGTTGAGTACTCACCAGTCACAGAAAAGCATCTTACGGATGGCATGACAGTAAGAGAAT
TATGCAGTGCTGCCATAACCATGAGTGATAACACTGCGGCCAACTTACTTCTGACAACGATCGGAGGACC
GAAGGAGCTAACCGCTTTTTTGCACAACATGGGGGATCATGTAACTCGCCTTGATCGTTGGGAACCGGAG
CTGAATGAAGCCATACCAAACGACGAGCGTGACACCACGATGCCTGTAGCAATGGCAACAACGTTGCGCA
AACTATTAACTGGCGAACTACTTACTCTAGCTTCCCGGCAACAATTAATAGACTGGATGGAGGCGGATAA
AGTTGCAGGACCACTTCTGCGCTCGGCCCTTCCGGCTGGCTGGTTTATTGCTGATAAATCTGGAGCCGGT
GAGCGTGGGTCTCGCGGTATCATTGCAGCACTGGGGCCAGATGGTAAGCCCTCCCGTATCGTAGTTATCT
ACACGACGGGGAGTCAGGCAACTATGGATGAACGAAATAGACAGATCGCTGAGATAGGTGCCTCACTGAT
TAAGCATTGGTAACTGTCAGACCAAGTTTACTCATATATACTTTAGATTGATTTAAAACTTCATTTTTAA
TTTAAAAGGATCTAGGTGAAGATCCTTTTTGATAATCTCATGCCATAACTTCGTATAATGTATGCTATAC
GAAGTTATGGCATGACCAAAATCCCTTAACGTGAGTTTTCGTTCCACTGAGCGTCAGACCCCGTAGAAAA
GATCAAAGGATCTTCTTGAGATCCTTTTTTTCTGCGCGTAATCTGCTGCTTGCAAACAAAAAAACCACCG
CTACCAGCGGTGGTTTGTTTGCCGGATCAAGAGCTACCAACTCTTTTTCCGAAGGTAACTGGCTTCAGCA
GAGCGCAGATACCAAATACTGTTCTTCTAGTGTAGCCGTAGTTAGGCCACCACTTCAAGAACTCTGTAGC
ACCGCCTACATACCTCGCTCTGCTAATCCTGTTACCAGTGGCTGCTGCCAGTGGCGATAAGTCGTGTCTT
ACCGGGTTGGACTCAAGACGATAGTTACCGGATAAGGCGCAGCGGTCGGGCTGAACGGGGGGTTCGTGCA
CACAGCCCAGCTTGGAGCGAACGACCTACACCGAACTGAGATACCTACAGCGTGAGCTATGAGAAAGCGC
CACGCTTCCCGAAGGGAGAAAGGCGGACAGGTATCCGGTAAGCGGCAGGGTCGGAACAGGAGAGCGCACG
AGGGAGCTTCCAGGGGGAAACGCCTGGTATCTTTATAGTCCTGTCGGGTTTCGCCACCTCTGACTTGAGC
GTCGATTTTTGTGATGCTCGTCAGGGGGGCGGAGCCTATGGAAAAACGCCAGCAACGCGGCCTTTTTACG
GTTCCTGGCCTTTTGCTGGCCTTTTGCTCACATGTTCTTTCCTGCGTTATCCCCTGATTCTGTGGATAAC
CGTATTACCGCCTTTGAGTGAGCTGATACCGCTCGCCGCAGCCGAACGACCGAGCGCAGCGAGTCAGTGA
GCGAGGAAGCGGAAGAGCGCCCAATACGCAAACCGCCTCTCCCCGCGCGTTGGCCGATTCATTAATGCAG
AGCTTGCAATTCGCGCTTTTTCAATATTATTGAAGCATTTATCAGGGTTATTGTCTCATGAGCGGATACA
TATTTGAATGTATTTAGAAAAATAAACAAATAGGGGTTCCGCGCACATTTCCCCGAAAAGTGCCACCTGA
CGTCTAAGAAACCATTATTATCATGACATTAACCTATAAAAATAGGCGTATTACGAGGCCCTTTCACGCA
TTAGATGCATGTCGTTACATAACTTACGGTAAATGGCCCGCCTGGCTGACCGCCCAACGACCCCCGCCCA
TTGACGTCAATAATGACGTATGTTCCCATAGTAACGCCAATAGGGACTTTCCATTGACGTCAATGGGTGG
AGTATTTACGGTAAACTGCCCACTTGGCAGTACATCAAGTGTATCATATGCCAAGTACGCCCCCTATTGA
CGTCAATGACGGTAAATGGCCCGCCTGGCATTATGCCCAGTACATGACCTTATGGGACTTTCCTACTTGG
CAGTACATCTACGTATTAGTCATCGCTATTACCATGGTGATGCGGTTTTGGCAGTACATCAATGGGCGTG
GATAGCGGTTTGACTCACGGGGATTTCCAAGTCTCCACCCCATTGACGTCAATGGGAGTTTGTTTTGGCA
CCAAAATCAACGGGACTTTCCAAAATGTCGTAACAACTCCGCCCCATTGACGCAAATGGGCGGTAGGCGT
GTACGGTGGGAGGTCTATATAAGCAGAGCTCGTTTAGTGAACCGTCAGATCGCCTGGAGACGCCATCCAC
GCTGTTTTGACCTCCATAGAAGACACCGGGACCGATCCAGCCTCCGGACTCTAGCCTAGGCCGCGGGACG
GATAACAATTTCACACAGGAAACAGCTATGACCATTAGGCCTATTTAGGTGACACTATAGAACAAGTTTG
TACAAAAAAGCAGGCTGGTACCGGTCCGGAATTCGCCACCATGGTGAGCAAGGGCGAGGAGCTGTTCACC
GGGGTGGTGCCCATCCTGGTCGAGCTGGACGGCGACGTAAACGGCCACAAGTTCAGCGTGTCCGGCGAGG
GCGAGGGCGATGCCACCTACGGCAAGCTGACCCTGAAGCTGATCTGCACCACCGGCAAGCTGCCCGTGCC
CTGGCCCACCCTCGTGACCACCCTGGGCTACGGCCTGCAGTGCTTCGCCCGCTACCCCGACCACATGAAG
CAGCACGACTTCTTCAAGTCCGCCATGCCCGAAGGCTACGTCCAGGAGCGCACCATCTTCTTCAAGGACG
ACGGCAACTACAAGACCCGCGCCGAGGTGAAGTTCGAGGGCGACACCCTGGTGAACCGCATCGAGCTGAA
GGGCATCGACTTCAAGGAGGACGGCAACATCCTGGGGCACAAGCTGGAGTACAACTACAACAGCCACAAC
GTCTATATCACCGCCGACAAGCAGAAGAACGGCATCAAGGCCAACTTCAAGATCCGCCACAACATCGAGG
ACGGCGGCGTGCAGCTCGCCGACCACTACCAGCAGAACACCCCCATCGGCGACGGCCCCGTGCTGCTGCC
CGACAACCACTACCTGAGCTACCAGTCCGCCCTGAGCAAAGACCCCAACGAGAAGCGCGATCACATGGTC
CTGCTGGAGTTCGTGACCGCCGCCGGGATCACTCTCGGCATGGACGAGCTGTACAAGCCCGGGCCCATGG
CCAGCATGACTGGTGGACAGCAAATGGGGTCGACGCTCTACCAGGAGTTCGATGAGATGGAAGAGTGCTC
TCAGCACTTACCCGGCGCCGGCAGTAGTGGCGATATCATGGATTACAAGGATGACGACGATAAGGGCTCT
TCCGGGACAGGCTCCGGATCCGGCACTAGTGCGCCCATCACGGCGTACGCCCAGCAGACGAGAGGCCTCC
TAGGGTGTATAATCACCAGCCTGACTGGCCGGGACAAAAACCAAGTGGAGGGTGAGGTCCAGATCATGTC
AACTGCTACCCAAACCTTCCTGGCAACGTGCATCAATGGGGTATGCTGGGCAGTCTACCACGGGGCCGGA
ACGAGGACCATCGCATCACCCAAGGGTCCTGTCATCCAGATGTATACCAATGTGGACCAAGACCTTGTGG
GCTGGCCCGCTCCTCAAGGTTCCCGCTCATTGACACCCTGTACCTGCGGCTCCTCGGACCTTTACCTGGT
CACGAGGCACGCCGATGTCATTCCCGTGCGCCGGCGAGGTGATGGCAGGGGTAGCCTGCTTTCGCCCCGG
CCCATTTCCTACTTGAAAGGCTCCTCGGGGGGTCCGCTGTTGTGCCCCGCGGGACACGCCGTGGGCCTAT
TCAGGGCCGCGGTGTGCACCCGTGGAGTGGCTAAAGCGGTGGACTTTATCCCTGTGGAGAACCTAGAGAC
AACCATGAGATCCCCGGTGTTCACGGACAACTCCTCTCCACCAGCAGTCACCCTGACGCACCCAATCACC
AAAATCGATACCAAATACATCATGACATGCATGTCGGCCGACCTGGAGGTCGTCACGAGCACCTGGGTGC
TCGTTGGCGGCGTCCTGGCTGCTCTGGCCGCGTATTGCCTGTCAACAGGCTGCGTGGTCATAGTGGGCAG
GATCGTCTTGTCCGGGAAGCCGGCAATTATACCTGACAGGGAGGTTCTCTACTATCCCTACGATGTGCCC
GATTACGCTGGCGCGCCTTCAGTAGCCAGTGACAGGACCCAGCCTGAATAGAGGGGCCAGCCCAGGGTCC
CCAGCCCGCCTGCCACACCCAGCCTGTGGCTTTTGCCAACTAGGACTTGAGCTGGGGCTGACTCCCAAAG
GGATGCCCTGTCCAGCCAGACATCTACTCACCCACTGACCTGGCCTGACTCACAACTGCCACACAACCAT
GCTACATGGACTGAACATCAAGAAGCCCCTTTCCCATAGGGCTCCCACCTGCCGCCTACCCCTCATCTGT
CTGCCCTGGTCCTGGCCCCCAGCCCCATTGGCCTCACCCTCTACACTCTCAGACCATCACAGAACACGAT
CTGGCTTCCTCATTCTGCTCCAGTGTCCAGGGCTCTTTGGGTAATCAAGAAACCAAGTGTCTGAAAGGCA
ACAAAAAGTAGGCACCAAAACCCAGGGGACATCCTAGGGCAGATGCTAAAGCAGAGATGCTGAGGGAACC
TCAACTTCCGGGGATGCAGCCCACTCCTGCAGACACAGCAGATCCAGCTGGTACCCTAGCTGCCGCCCAG
GGCAACCGGCCAGTCTTGGGCAGCATAGCTCCCCTCCCAGGGGTGAGCTGAAGCCACAAATGCAGCTGAA
GCAGCAGACCTGACATCCTGGCACCTCCTGGCCCCCAGGTGAGCCCTGCACCGTGTATCTTAGAGTGGGG
GGGGGGGCGTGCAGAACCAAGTCCACTTTCCAGGAGCCCTTCAAGGCTTCCCTAGCAAATTAGTTGCAAG
GGTGGAGTGAAGTGGCATCAGAGTGGGTGTCATTGTAGTGGGCACTGGCACTTCACGGTCCAAGGACGGG
GCTGAGGTGGGGGCGGTTCTGGGGGAATTTGCTAAGCCAGCTCACCGAGGACCCTGTGATTTCTCACCCC
AGCAGTGATTCATACCAGTGAAGAAGAGCAGAGCTCAGCTCCGTGACTCAGCCATGGCAGGCGGAGGGTC
CCCGAGGGGCTGAGTCCTCACACCCAGCCGAGGCAGCGGCTGGAGCCTACAGAGCCAGGAGAATGACACC
AGGTAAGAAAGTCTTGCCTCCTATCCTGACCAAGCCTCAGATCCCAGCCACTCTCCAGATTTCTGGGTTA
TCCGGGAAGTCCTGACAGGCCCCAGGGGTACCAGCTGGGAGCAGGGTAACCTGGTGTCCCTCCTGGATCT
AGTGGTGAGCAGTTCTCTCACCATCTTGCTGCTTCCTGTGTCCTTCAGGTCTCAAGGCTGCTGAGAAGTC
TTTGCTGCCATGTCTGGAAAGGGCATCACCACACCACCAGCACCAGCACCATCCTCTCTTCTCCTGAAGC
TGCCTACATGGGTTCCAAGACACTTTCAAGGCAGAGAAAACAAGATTACAGAGAGGAGGTGCCTGGCAGG
GGGCAGCACCCCAGCTCAGCCCAAGAGCTGAAGGTGAAGACAAGCCAGCATGAAACCACGGGTCTGCCAT
GATGCCCGCCCCGCTGGCCGCTCACTAGCTGCCTGCCATTAGCCTCTGCAGCTTGAGCAGGGTCTGTACC
CTTGGTCCTCTTGGCACAGAGCCCAGCTCGCTGCATGGCCTTTGGCTCCCCGACCAGACCCTTGCAGGAG
CCTTAAGGCTTGGGCCCCTGCCCAGCCTGATCTTTCCTGCTGTGCCCTGCCTGCCAGGTCAAGCCCAGTC
CCAGGAGACCCCAGGCCTTGGCTCCTAGGCTGTTCCATGAACCTCCCTGACCTGCCTGGTGATTGCCCAG
CTGAAACCTCAGCCAAGCCCCAGCTCCAATTACCTTGTGCTGGTAGCTGCTTGTGTCTGCAGTCTGAGTA
GGCCTTGTTGCGGTTCCTCCATCTGCCTGGTCTATTGGTGTTCTGAGACCAATTCCACTGATGTTCTGAC
AGATCCTCCACCCTGTGCCCCTGCCAGCCCCCACAAGTTTATTTTTGCACAAAAGCCATGACCCATACTC
ATTTGGCTGGCATAGGGTGTGTAGGTAGGCCCTGGGGACTAGGGAGACCCTGGAGATCTCAAGAGAGTGT
GGCTATCCCCTATTTTCACCAAGCCTTGAATATCCAGCCAGGCTGTCTGCCCATACCATCTTACCTCAAA
GACAGATATATATCTATATATGATTTTGTTAATAAAACTATGAAACTTATTGGAGTATGTGCCATTTCTC
GAGGGTGTGGGATGGGCTGAAGCAGGACCTCAGAGGACACTGCTCAAGGAGGTACAGGAACACCCACCGC
CTATGTACCCCAGAAAAACTTCTAAGTCTAGAGTATCCCTCGAGGGGCCCAAGCTTACGCGTACCCAGCT
TTCTTGTACAAAGTGGTCCCTATAGTGAGTCGTATTATAAGCTAGGCACTGGCCGTCGTTTTACAACGTC
GTGACTGGGAAAACTGCTAGCTTGGGATCTTTGTGAAGGAACCTTACTTCTGTGGTGTGACATAATTGGA
CAAACTACCTACAGAGATTTAAAGCTCTAAGGTAAATATAAAATTTTTAAGTGTATAATGTGTTAAACTA
GCTGCATATGCTTGCTGCTTGAGAGTTTTGCTTACTGAGTATGATTTATGAAAATATTATACACAGGAGC
TAGTGATTCTAATTGTTTGTGTATTTTAGATTCACAGTCCCAAGGCTCATTTCAGGCCCCTCAGTCCTCA
CAGTCTGTTCATGATCATAATCAGCCATACCACATTTGTAGAGGTTTTACTTGCTTTAAAAAACCTCCCA
CACCTCCCCCTGAACCTGAAACATAAAATGAATGCAATTGTTGTTGTTAACTTGTTTATTGCAGCTTATA
ATGGTTACAAATAAAGCAATAGCATCACAAATTTCACAAATAAAGCATTTTTTTCACTGCATTCTAGTTG
TGGTTTGTCCAAACTCATCAATGTATCTTATCATGTCTGGATCGATCCTGCATTAATGAATCGGCCAACG
CGCGGGGAGAGGC
